>Addgene plasmid #209948 | pA-CBh.TP-DCP2-V5H6.MCh.Puro | addgene full sequence | sequence record 418740 | Addgene NGS Result
CAACTTTGTATAGAAAAGTTGCGTTACATAACTTACGGTAAATGGCCCGCCTGGCTGACCGCCCAACGAC
CCCCGCCCATTGACGTCAATAGTAACGCCAATAGGGACTTTCCATTGACGTCAATGGGTGGAGTATTTAC
GGTAAACTGCCCACTTGGCAGTACATCAAGTGTATCATATGCCAAGTACGCCCCCTATTGACGTCAATGA
CGGTAAATGGCCCGCCTGGCATTGTGCCCAGTACATGACCTTATGGGACTTTCCTACTTGGCAGTACATC
TACGTATTAGTCATCGCTATTACCATGGTCGAGGTGAGCCCCACGTTCTGCTTCACTCTCCCCATCTCCC
CCCCCTCCCCACCCCCAATTTTGTATTTATTTATTTTTTAATTATTTTGTGCAGCGATGGGGGCGGGGGG
GGGGGGGGGGCGCGCGCCAGGCGGGGCGGGGCGGGGCGAGGGGCGGGGCGGGGCGAGGCGGAGAGGTGCG
GCGGCAGCCAATCAGAGCGGCGCGCTCCGAAAGTTTCCTTTTATGGCGAGGCGGCGGCGGCGGCGGCCCT
ATAAAAAGCGAAGCGCGCGGCGGGCGGGAGTCGCTGCGCGCTGCCTTCGCCCCGTGCCCCGCTCCGCCGC
CGCCTCGCGCCGCCCGCCCCGGCTCTGACTGACCGCGTTACTCCCACAGGTGAGCGGGCGGGACGGCCCT
TCTCCTCCGGGCTGTAATTAGCTGAGCAAGAGGTAAGGGTTTAAGGGATGGTTGGTTGGTGGGGTATTAA
TGTTTAATTACCTGGAGCACCTGCCTGAAATCACTTTTTTTCAGGTTGGCAAGTTTGTACAAAAAAGCAG
GCTGCCACCATGGCTTCTAACTTTACTCAGTTCGTTCTCGTCGACAATGGCGGAACTGGCGACGTGACTG
TCGCCCCAAGCAACTTCGCTAACGGGGTCGCTGAATGGATCAGCTCTAACTCGCGTTCACAGGCTTACAA
AGTAACCTGTAGCGTTCGTCAGAGCTCTGCGCAGAATCGCAAATACACCATCAAAGTCGAGGTGCCTAAA
GTGGCAACCCAGACTGTTGGTGGTGTAGAGCTTCCTGTAGCCGCATGGCGTTCGTACTTAAATATGGAAC
TAACCATTCCAATTTTCGCTACGAATTCCGACTGCGAGCTTATTGTTAAGGCAATGCAAGGTCTCCTAAA
AGATGGAAACCCGATTCCCTCGGCCATCGCAGCAAACTCCGGCATCTACGGCGGCGCTAGCAGCATGGAG
ACCAAACGGGTGGAGATTCCCGGCAGCGTCCTGGACGATCTCTGCAGCCGATTTATTTTGCATATTCCCA
GCGAGGAAAGAGACAATGCAATCCGAGTGTGTTTTCAGATTGAACTTGCCCATTGGTTTTACTTGGATTT
CTACATGCAGAACACACCAGGATTACCTCAGTGTGGGATAAGAGACTTTGCTAAAGCTGTCTTCAGTCAT
TGTCCGTTTTTGCTGCCTCAAGGTGAAGATGTGGAAAAAGTTTTGGATGAATGGAAGGAATATAAAATG
[447 nt withheld, positions 1540-1986]
GATTCCTCAGACAGTGACAATGGATTTTCCTCAACTGGTAGCACGCCGGCTAAACCCACTGTGGAAAAAT
TGAGTCGAACCAAATTCCGCCACAGTCAGCAGTTATTTCCTGACGGTTCTCCTGGTGACCAGTGGGTAAA
GCACAGGCAACCACTGCAGCAAAAGCCATATAATAATCATTCTGAAATGTCTGACCTTTTAAAAGGAAAG
AATCAAAGTATGAGGGGAAATGGCAGAAAACAGTATCAAGATTCACCTAATCAAAAGAAAAGAACAAATG
GGCTTCAGCCAGCAAAGCAGCAGAATTCTTTGATGAAGTGTGAAAAGAAACTTCATCCACGGAAACTTCA
GGATAATTTTGAAACAGATGCTGTATATGACTTGCCTAGCTCCAGTGAAGACCAGTTGCTAGAACATGCT
GAGGGACAGCCCGTGGCATGTAATGGACATTGCAAGTTCCCCTTTTCATCCAGAGCCTTTTTGAGTTTCA
AGTTTGACCATAATGCTATAATGAAAATCTTGGACCTTAGGGATCCGGGCCCGCGGTTCGAAGGTAAGCC
TATCCCTAACCCTCTCCTCGGTCTCGATTCTACGCGTACCGGTCATCATCACCATCACCATTGAACCCAG
CTTTCTTGTACAAAGTGGTGATGGCCGGCCGCTTCGAGCAGACATGATAAGATACATTGATGAGTTTGGA
CAAACCACAACTAGAATGCAGTGAAAAAAATGCTTTATTTGTGAAATTTGTGATGCTATTGCTTTATTTG
TAACCATTATAAGCTGCAATAAACAAGTTAACAACAACAATTGCATTCATTTTATGTTTCAGGTTCAGGG
GGAGGTGTGGGAGGTTTTTTAAAGCAAGTAAAACCTCTACAAATGTGGTACGCGTTGACATTGATTATTG
ACTAGTTATTAATAGTAATCAATTACGGGGTCATTAGTTCATAGCCCATATATGGAGTTCCGCGTTACAT
AACTTACGGTAAATGGCCCGCCTGGCTGACCGCCCAACGACCCCCGCCCATTGACGTCAATAATGACGTA
TGTTCCCATAGTAACGCCAATAGGGACTTTCCATTGACGTCAATGGGTGGAGTATTTACGGTAAACTGCC
CACTTGGCAGTACATCAAGTGTATCATATGCCAAGTACGCCCCCTATTGACGTCAATGACGGTAAATGGC
CCGCCTGGCATTATGCCCAGTACATGACCTTATGGGACTTTCCTACTTGGCAGTACATCTACGTATTAGT
CATCGCTATTACCATGGTGATGCGGTTTTGGCAGTACATCAATGGGCGTGGATAGCGGTTTGACTCACGG
GGATTTCCAAGTCTCCACCCCATTGACGTCAATGGGAGTTTGTTTTGGCACCAAAATCAACGGGACTTTC
CAAAATGTCGTAACAACTCCGCCCCATTGACGCAAATGGGCGGTAGGCGTGTACGGTGGGAGGTCTATAT
AAGCAGAGCTCTCTGGCTAACTAGAGAACCCACTGCGCCACCATGGTGAGCAAGGGCGAGGAGGATAACA
TGGCCATCATCAAGGAGTTCATGCGCTTCAAGGTGCACATGGAGGGCTCCGTGAACGGCCACGAGTTCGA
GATCGAGGGCGAGGGCGAGGGCCGCCCCTACGAGGGCACCCAGACCGCCAAGCTGAAGGTGACCAAGGGT
GGCCCCCTGCCCTTCGCCTGGGACATCCTGTCCCCTCAGTTCATGTACGGCTCCAAGGCCTACGTGAAGC
ACCCCGCCGACATCCCCGACTACTTGAAGCTGTCCTTCCCCGAGGGCTTCAAGTGGGAGCGCGTGATGAA
CTTCGAGGACGGCGGCGTGGTGACCGTGACCCAGGACTCCTCCCTGCAGGACGGCGAGTTCATCTACAAG
GTGAAGCTGCGCGGCACCAACTTCCCCTCCGACGGCCCCGTAATGCAGAAGAAGACCATGGGCTGGGAGG
CCTCCTCCGAGCGGATGTACCCCGAGGACGGCGCCCTGAAGGGCGAGATCAAGCAGAGGCTGAAGCTGAA
GGACGGCGGCCACTACGACGCTGAGGTCAAGACCACCTACAAGGCCAAGAAGCCCGTGCAGCTGCCCGGC
GCCTACAACGTCAACATCAAGTTGGACATCACCTCCCACAACGAGGACTACACCATCGTGGAACAGTACG
AACGCGCCGAGGGCCGCCACTCCACCGGCGGCATGGACGAGCTGTACAAGATGACCGAGTACAAGCCCAC
GGTGCGCCTCGCCACCCGCGACGACGTCCCCAGGGCCGTACGCACCCTCGCCGCCGCGTTCGCCGACTAC
CCCGCCACGCGCCACACCGTCGATCCGGACCGCCACATCGAGCGGGTCACCGAGCTGCAAGAACTCTTCC
TCACGCGCGTCGGGCTCGACATCGGCAAGGTGTGGGTCGCGGACGACGGCGCCGCGGTGGCGGTCTGGAC
CACGCCGGAGAGCGTCGAAGCGGGGGCGGTGTTCGCCGAGATCGGCCCGCGCATGGCCGAGTTGAGCGGT
TCCCGGCTGGCCGCGCAGCAACAGATGGAAGGCCTCCTGGCGCCGCACCGGCCCAAGGAGCCCGCGTGGT
TCCTGGCCACCGTCGGCGTCTCGCCCGACCACCAGGGCAAGGGTCTGGGCAGCGCCGTCGTGCTCCCCGG
AGTGGAGGCGGCCGAGCGCGCCGGGGTGCCCGCCTTCCTGGAGACCTCCGCGCCCCGCAACCTCCCCTTC
TACGAGCGGCTCGGCTTCACCGTCACCGCCGACGTCGAGGTGCCCGAAGGACCGCGCACCTGGTGCATGA
CCCGCAAGCCCGGTGCCTGACTCGAGTCTAGAGGGCCCGTTTAAACCCGCTGATCAGCCTCGACTGTGCC
TTCTAGTTGCCAGCCATCTGTTGTTTGCCCCTCCCCCGTGCCTTCCTTGACCCTGGAAGGTGCCACTCCC
ACTGTCCTTTCCTAATAAAATGAGGAAATTGCATCGCATTGTCTGAGTAGGTGTCATTCTATTCTGGGGG
GTGGGGTGGGGCAGGACAGCAAGGGGGAGGATTGGGAAGACAATAGCAGGCATGCTGGGGATGCGGTGGG
CTCTATGGGCGGCCGCGGCGCTCTTCCGCTTCCTCGCTCACTGACTCGCTGCGCTCGGTCGTTCGGCTGC
GGCGAGCGGTATCAGCTCACTCAAAGGCGGTAATACGGTTATCCACAGAATCAGGGGATAACGCAGGAAA
GAACATGTGAGCAAAAGGCCAGCAAAAGGCCAGGAACCGTAAAAAGGCCGCGTTGCTGGCGTTTTTCCAT
AGGCTCCGCCCCCCTGACGAGCATCACAAAAATCGACGCTCAAGTCAGAGGTGGCGAAACCCGACAGGAC
TATAAAGATACCAGGCGTTTCCCCCTGGAAGCTCCCTCGTGCGCTCTCCTGTTCCGACCCTGCCGCTTAC
CGGATACCTGTCCGCCTTTCTCTCTTCGGGAAGCGTGGCGCTTTCTCATAGCTCACGCTGTAGGTATCTC
AGTTCGGTGTAGGTCGTTCGCTCCAAGCTGGGCTGTGTGCACGAACCCCCCGTTCAGCCCGACCGCTGCG
CCTTATCCGGTAACTATCGTCTTGAGTCCAACCCGGTAAGACACGACTTATCGCCACTGGCAGCAGCCAC
TGGTAACAGGATTAGCAGAGCGAGGTATGTAGGCGGTGCTACAGAGTTCTTGAAGTGGTGGCCTAACTAC
GGCTACACTAGAAGAACAGTATTTGGTATCTGCGCTCTGCTGAAGCCAGTTACCTTCGGAAAAAGAGTTG
GTAGCTCTTGATCCGGCAAACAAACCACCGCTGGTAGCGGTGGTTTTTTTGTTTGCAAGCAGCAGATTAC
GCGCAGAAAAAAAGGATCTCAAGAAGATCCTTTGATCTTTTCTACGGGGTCTGACGCTCAGTGGAACGAA
AACTCACGTTAAGGGATTTTGGTCATGAGATTATCAAAAAGGATCTTCACCTAGATCCTTTTAAATTAAA
AATGAAGTTTTAAATCAATCTAAAGTATATATGAGTAAACTTGGTCTGACAGTTACCAATGCTTAATCAG
TGAGGCACCTATCTCAGCGATCTGTCTATTTCGTTCATCCATAGTTGCCTGACTCCCCGTCGTGTAGATA
ACTACGATACGGGAGGGCTTACCATCTGGCCCCAGTGCTGCAATGATACCGCGAGACCCACGCTCACCGG
CTCCAGATTTATCAGCAATAAACCAGCCAGCCGGAAGGGCCGAGCGCAGAAGTGGTCCTGCAACTTTATC
CGCCTCCATCCAGTCTATTAATTGTTGCCGGGAAGCTAGAGTAAGTAGTTCGCCAGTTAATAGTTTGCGC
AACGTTGTTGCCATTGCTACAGGCATCGTGGTGTCACGCTCGTCGTTTGGTATGGCTTCATTCAGCTCCG
GTTCCCAACGATCAAGGCGAGTTACATGATCCCCCATGTTGTGCAAAAAAGCGGTTAGCTCCTTCGGTCC
TCCGATCGTTGTCAGAAGTAAGTTGGCCGCAGTGTTATCACTCATGGTTATGGCAGCACTGCATAATTCT
CTTACTGTCATGCCATCCGTAAGATGCTTTTCTGTGACTGGTGAGTACTCAACCAAGTCATTCTGAGAAT
AGTGTATGCGGCGACCGAGTTGCTCTTGCCCGGCGTCAATACGGGATAATACCGCGCCACATAGCAGAAC
TTTAAAAGTGCTCATCATTGGAAAACGTTCTTCGGGGCGAAAACTCTCAAGGATCTTACCGCTGTTGAGA
TCCAGTTCGATGTAACCCACTCGTGCACCCAACTGATCTTCAGCATCTTTTACTTTCACCAGCGTTTCTG
GGTGAGCAAAAACAGGAAGGCAAAATGCCGCAAAAAAGGGAATAAGGGCGACACGGAAATGTTGAATACT
CATACTCTTCCTTTTTCAATATTATTGAAGCATTTATCAGGGTTATTGTCTCATGAGCGGATACATATTT
GAATGTATTTAGAAAAATAAACAAATAGGGGTTCCGCGCACATTTCCCCGAAAAGTGCCACCTGACGTCT
AAGAAACCATTATTATCATGACATTAACCTATAAAAATAGGCGTATCACGAGGCCCTTTCGTCGGCGCGC
CGCGGCCGC
Features (pLannotate 1.2.2; 19 found; start..end, strand, type, name):
      1..21      +  protein_bind   attB4: mutant version of attB; core recombination site for the Gateway® BP reaction BP Clonase™
     22..307     +  enhancer       CMV enhancer: human cytomegalovirus immediate early enhancer; contains an 18-bp deletion relative to the standard CMV enhancer
    309..586     +  promoter       chicken β-actin promoter: No description available
    587..814     +  intron         hybrid intron: hybrid between chicken β-actin (CBA) and minute virus of mice (MMV) introns (Gray et al., 2011)
    820..840     +  protein_bind   attB1: mutant version of attB; core recombination site for the Gateway® BP reaction BP Clonase™
    850..1239    +  CDS            CAPSD_BPMS2: Experimental evidence at protein level: Swiss-Prot protein existence level 1. Acts as a translational repressor of viral replicase synthesis late in infection. This latter function is the result of capsid protein interaction with an RNA hairpin which contains the replicase ribosome-binding site. From Escherichia phage MS2 (Bacteriophage MS2).
   1255..2514    +  CDS            DCP2 (sequence partly withheld): DCP2_HUMAN - Also known as NUDT20. Experimental evidence at protein level: Swiss-Prot protein existence level 1. Decapping metalloenzyme that catalyzes the cleavage of the cap structure on mRNAs (PubMed:12417715, PubMed:12218187, PubMed:12923261, PubMed:21070968, PubMed:28002401). Removes the 7- methyl guanine cap structure from mRNA molecules, yielding a 5'- phosphorylated mRNA fragment and 7m-GDP (PubMed:12486012, PubMed:12923261, PubMed:21070968, PubMed:28002401). Necessary for the degradation of mRNAs, both in normal mRNA turnover and in nonsense- mediated mRNA decay (PubMed:14527413). Pla
   2539..2580    +  CDS            V5 tag: epitope tag from simian virus 5
   2611..2635    -  protein_bind   attB2: mutant version of attB; recombination site for the Gateway® BP reaction BP Clonase™
   2664..2785    -  polyA_signal   SV40 poly(A) signal: SV40 polyadenylation signal
   2808..2876    -  CDS            large T antigen (fragment): large T antigen from SV40 (simian virus 40)
   2883..3262    +  enhancer       CMV enhancer: human cytomegalovirus immediate early enhancer
   3263..3466    +  promoter       CMV promoter: human cytomegalovirus (CMV) immediate early promoter
   3499..4206    +  CDS            mCherry: mCherry is a basic (constitutively fluorescent) red fluorescent protein published in 2004, derived from Discosoma sp.. It is reported to be a very rapidly-maturing monomer with low acid sensitivity.
   4207..4806    +  CDS            PuroR: puromycin N-acetyltransferase; pac from Streptomyces alboniger; confers resistance to puromycin
   4850..5074    +  polyA_signal   bGH poly(A) signal: bovine growth hormone polyadenylation signal
   5270..5858    -  rep_origin     ori: high-copy-number ColE1/pMB1/pBR322/pUC origin of replication
   6029..6889    -  CDS            AmpR: β-lactamase; bla; confers resistance to ampicillin, carbenicillin, and related antibiotics
   6890..6994    -  promoter       AmpR promoter: bla
