[The description below was written by a language model from this plasmid's Addgene catalogue record and pLannotate feature annotations shown in this document.]
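Description:
pA-CBh.TP-DCP2-V5H6.MCh.Puro is a 7.1 kb mammalian expression plasmid built on the pA backbone, part of which derives from a commercially constructed vector. It is propagated in E. coli through a ColE1/pUC-type origin and selected with ampicillin via the β-lactamase gene. The catalogue entry lists it as low copy, although the annotated origin is of the type usually described as high copy. Gateway attB4, attB1 and attB2 sites flank the promoter and the open reading frame, which suggests assembly by multi-site recombination cloning, but the record gives the cloning method as unknown.

The plasmid carries two independent expression cassettes. In the first, the CBh promoter (CMV enhancer, chicken β-actin promoter and a hybrid CBA/MVM intron) drives a fusion protein. This fusion consists of "TP", the bacteriophage MS2 coat protein, at the N terminus, followed by the 1,260 bp human DCP2 (NUDT20) coding sequence and a C-terminal V5 epitope with a His6 tag for detection or purification. The cassette ends with an SV40 polyadenylation signal. The feature table annotates the V5 tag but not the His6 tag. In the second cassette, a full CMV enhancer/promoter expresses mCherry joined directly to puromycin N-acetyltransferase and is terminated by the bGH poly(A) signal. This allows transfected cells to be tracked by red fluorescence and selected with puromycin.

Because the MS2 coat protein binds its cognate RNA hairpin, the fusion should allow the mRNA decapping enzyme DCP2 to be tethered to transcripts carrying MS2 hairpins. This fits the associated study of functional proximity across an mRNA, although the record does not describe the reporter RNAs used with it.
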