Addgene plasmid #209948: pA-CBh.TP-DCP2-V5H6.MCh.Puro
Purpose: In mammalian cells expresses TP fused to a DCP2 with a V5H6 tag. Also expresses an mCherry fluorescent protein and puromycin resistance marker.
Depositing lab: Kevin Weeks. Depositing organization: University of North Carolina at Chapel Hill. Publication: Functional Proximity across an mRNA. Hatfield BM, Weidmann CA, McCutchin CA, Irving PS, Nelson IM, Felder S, Weeks KM. Biochemistry. 2025 Sep 16;64(18):3854-3865. doi: 10.1021/acs.biochem.5c00340. Epub 2025 Aug 12. PubMed 40792674.
Backbone
  Vector backbone: pA
  Total vector size (bp): 7105
  Vector type: Mammalian Expression
  Selectable markers: Puromycin
Growth in bacteria
  Bacterial resistance: Ampicillin, 100 μg/mL
  Growth temperature: 37°C
  Growth strain: DH5alpha
  Copy number: Low Copy
Gene/Insert 1
  Gene/Insert name: Decapping protein 2 (alt name: DCP2)
  Species: H. sapiens (human)
  Insert size (bp): 1260
  GenBank ID: NM_152624.6
  Entrez Gene: DCP2 (a.k.a. NUDT20)
  Promoter: CBh
  Tag / fusion protein: TP (MS2 coat protein) (N terminal on insert); V5 epitope with H6 tag (C terminal on insert)
  Cloning method: Unknown
  Sequencing primers: 5′ NA; 3′ NA
Gene/Insert 2
  Gene/Insert name: mCherry fluorescent protein fused to puromycin resistance marker
  Promoter: CMV
  Cloning method: Unknown
  Sequencing primers: 5′ NA; 3′ NA
Resource information
  A portion of this plasmid was derived from a plasmid made by: Vector builder
Terms and licenses: Academic/Nonprofit Terms; Industry Terms: Not Available to Industry
How to cite: pA-CBh.TP-DCP2-V5H6.MCh.Puro was a gift from Kevin Weeks (Addgene plasmid # 209948 ; http://n2t.net/addgene:209948 ; RRID:Addgene_209948)
